>Addgene plasmid #182054 | pLVTFrep1-creb | addgene full sequence | sequence record 357490 | Addgene NGS Result
TATTTAGAAAAATAAACAAATAGGGGTTCCGCGCACATTTCCCCGAAAAGTGCCACCTGACGTCGACGGA
TCGGGAGATCTCCCGATCCCCTATGGTGCACTCTCAGTACAATCTGCTCTGATGCCGCATAGTTAAGCCA
GTATCTGCTCCCTGCTTGTGTGTTGGAGGTCGCTGAGTAGTGCGCGAGCAAAATTTAAGCTACAACAAGG
CAAGGCTTGACCGACAATTGCATGAAGAATCTGCTTAGGGTTAGGCGTTTTGCGCTGCTTCGCGATGTAC
GGGCCAGATATACGCGTTGACATTGATTATTGACTAGTTATTAATAGTAATCAATTACGGGGTCATTAGT
TCATAGCCCATATATGGAGTTCCGCGTTACATAACTTACGGTAAATGGCCCGCCTGGCTGACCGCCCAAC
GACCCCCGCCCATTGACGTCAATAATGACGTATGTTCCCATAGTAACGCCAATAGGGACTTTCCATTGAC
GTCAATGGGTGGAGTATTTACGGTAAACTGCCCACTTGGCAGTACATCAAGTGTATCATATGCCAAGTAC
GCCCCCTATTGACGTCAATGACGGTAAATGGCCCGCCTGGCATTATGCCCAGTACATGACCTTATGGGAC
TTTCCTACTTGGCAGTACATCTACGTATTAGTCATCGCTATTACCATGGTGATGCGGTTTTGGCAGTACA
TCAATGGGCGTGGATAGCGGTTTGACTCACGGGGATTTCCAAGTCTCCACCCCATTGACGTCAATGGGAG
TTTGTTTTGGCACCAAAATCAACGGGACTTTCCAAAATGTCGTAACAACTCCGCCCCATTGACGCAAATG
GGCGGTAGGCGTGTACGGTGGGAGGTCTATATAAGCAGCGCGTTTTGCCTGTACTGGGTCTCTCTGGTTA
GACCAGATCTGAGCCTGGGAGCTCTCTGGCTAACTAGGGAACCCACTGCTTAAGCCTCAATAAAGCTTGC
CTTGAGTGCTTCAAGTAGTGTGTGCCCGTCTGTTGTGTGACTCTGGTAACTAGAGATCCCTCAGACCCTT
TTAGTCAGTGTGGAAAATCTCTAGCAGTGGCGCCCGAACAGGGACTTGAAAGCGAAAGGGAAACCAGAGG
AGCTCTCTCGACGCAGGACTCGGCTTGCTGAAGCGCGCACGGCAAGAGGCGAGGGGCGGCGACTGGTGAG
TACGCCAAAAATTTTGACTAGCGGAGGCTAGAAGGAGAGAGATGGGTGCGAGAGCGTCAGTATTAAGCGG
GGGAGAATTAGATCGCGATGGGAAAAAATTCGGTTAAGGCCAGGGGGAAAGAAAAAATATAAATTAAAAC
ATATAGTATGGGCAAGCAGGGAGCTAGAACGATTCGCAGTTAATCCTGGCCTGTTAGAAACATCAGAAGG
CTGTAGACAAATACTGGGACAGCTACAACCATCCCTTCAGACAGGATCAGAAGAACTTAGATCATTATAT
AATACAGTAGCAACCCTCTATTGTGTGCATCAAAGGATAGAGATAAAAGACACCAAGGAAGCTTTAGACA
AGATAGAGGAAGAGCAAAACAAAAGTAAGACCACCGCACAGCAAGCGGCCGCTGATCTTCAGACCTGGAG
GAGGAGATATGAGGGACAATTGGAGAAGTGAATTATATAAATATAAAGTAGTAAAAATTGAACCATTAGG
AGTAGCACCCACCAAGGCAAAGAGAAGAGTGGTGCAGAGAGAAAAAAGAGCAGTGGGAATAGGAGCTTTG
TTCCTTGGGTTCTTGGGAGCAGCAGGAAGCACTATGGGCGCAGCGTCAATGACGCTGACGGTACAGGCCA
GACAATTATTGTCTGGTATAGTGCAGCAGCAGAACAATTTGCTGAGGGCTATTGAGGCGCAACAGCATCT
GTTGCAACTCACAGTCTGGGGCATCAAGCAGCTCCAGGCAAGAATCCTGGCTGTGGAAAGATACCTAAAG
GATCAACAGCTCCTGGGGATTTGGGGTTGCTCTGGAAAACTCATTTGCACCACTGCTGTGCCTTGGAATG
CTAGTTGGAGTAATAAATCTCTGGAACAGATTTGGAATCACACGACCTGGATGGAGTGGGACAGAGAAAT
TAACAATTACACAAGCTTAATACACTCCTTAATTGAAGAATCGCAAAACCAGCAAGAAAAGAATGAACAA
GAATTATTGGAATTAGATAAATGGGCAAGTTTGTGGAATTGGTTTAACATAACAAATTGGCTGTGGTATA
TAAAATTATTCATAATGATAGTAGGAGGCTTGGTAGGTTTAAGAATAGTTTTTGCTGTACTTTCTATAGT
GAATAGAGTTAGGCAGGGATATTCACCATTATCGTTTCAGACCCACCTCCCAACCCCGAGGGGACCCGAC
AGGCCCGAAGGAATAGAAGAAGAAGGTGGAGAGAGAGACAGAGACAGATCCATTCGATTAGTGAACGGAT
CTACAAATGGCAGTATTCATCCACAATTTTAAAAGAAAAGGGGGGATTGGGGGGTACAGTGCAGGGGAAA
GAATAGTAGACATAATAGCAACAGACATACAAACTAAAGAATTACAAAAACAAATTACAAAAATTCAAAA
TTTTCGGGTTTATTACAGGGACAGCAGAAATTCACTTTGAATTCACAAAAGCTGGGTACCGGGCCCCCCC
TCGAGTCTAGATTAGACGTTGATCCTGGCGCTGGCGCAAGCAGCAGGGTGTCTATCCATGCCGCTCTCCT
GGGCGCAGCTCATGGGCAGGGTTCCTGCGGCCTGTTCCTCCACCTCTGGAGGGAAGCCGTGAGAATTTCC
TACTACCTTACGCTTCTTCTTTGGAGCCGTGTACAGCTTCACCTTCAGGGGGTTCACGTGGGCCTCGGCG
TGCTCCTCCAGCTTCACCTTGAAGCCCTTGGCGGTCTGGCCCAGGTCGGTCCTCACGATCTGGTGCTCCA
CCACGTGGCTGGGGGGCATGGCCACGGGCTTCTCGGTCTTGTAGGTGGAGTGCAGCTGGCACCTCTGGTA
GCCGCCGCCCTCCAGCAGCAGGAACTGGGTCACGTCGCCCCTCAGCACCTCCTTGGCCACGCTCATCTTC
TCGGAGGACTTGTCCCAGCCGATGGTCTGCTTCTTCATCACGGGGCCGTCGGCGGGGAAGTTGGTGCCGT
GGTAGATGGAGTTGTGGATGAAGCAGTTGCCCTCCAGGCGGATGCTCCAGCTGGCGGTGGCCACGCCGCC
GTCCTCGAACAGGAAGGACCTCTCGTAGGACATGCCGTCGGGGAAGGCCTGCTTGAAGTAGTCGGGCATG
TCGGCGGGGTACTTGGTGAAGCACCTGTTGCCGTACTGGAACACGGTGGACAGGATGTCGAAGGAGAAGG
GCAGGGGCTTGCCCTTGGGCTTGATGATCACCAGCTCGGAGGTCTGCTTGCCCTCGTAGGGGTTGCCGGT
GCCCACGCCCTCGATGGTGAACTCGTGGCCGTTCACGCTGCCCTCCATGCGGTACTTGGTGCGCATCTCC
TGGGCGATGCCCTGCTTGGAGTAGGACACCATGGTGGCGACCGGTACAGTACCGGATTGCCAAGCTGGAA
GTCGAGCTTCCATTATATACCCTCTAGTGTCTAAGCTTGGCCGCCGAGGCCAGATCTGTTCTCCCATTGA
CGTCAATGGGGTGTCTGAAAGACGTCACAGTATGACGGCCATGGGATCTGGCAGCTGACGTCACTGTCTG
GTGCAGGCCCTCGACGCTAGTGATTGGATCCCCCCCAAAGCCCCCGGGGCTGTAATTGCGTCCCTCTCCC
GCTAGGGGGCAGCAGCGAGCCGCCCGGGGCGGCGCGAATTCCCGCGGCCGCCATGGCGGCCGGGAGCATG
CGACGTCGGGCCCAATCTGCAGCACGTGCCGCGGTGGCGGCCGCCCGGTAGGCGCCAACCGGCTCCGTTC
TTTGGTGGCCCCTTCGCGCCACCTTCTACTCCTCCCCTAGTCAGGAAGTTCCCCCCCGCCCCGCAGCTCG
CGTCGTGCAGGACGTGACAAATGGAAGTAGCACGTCTCACTAGTCTCGTGCAGATGGACAGCACCGCTGA
GCAATGGAAGCGGGTAGGCCTTTGGGGCAGCGGCCAATAGCAGCTTTGCTCCTTCGCTTTCTGGGCTCAG
AGGCTGGGAAGGGGTGGGTCCGGGGGCGGGCTCAGGGGCGGGCTCAGGGGCGGGGCGGGCGCCCGAAGGT
CCTCCGGAGGCCCGGCATTCTGCACGCTTCAAAAGCGCACGTCTGTCGCGCTGTTCTCCTCTTCCTCATC
TCCGGGCCTTTCGACCTCACGGTGTTAGCGCTACCGGTCGCCACCATG
[387 nt withheld, positions 4319-4705]
GGGTACCTAGGAGGCACCATGTACCCATACGATGTTCCAGATTACGCTGCTGTAGGTTCAGGTTACCCTT
ACGACGTCCCTGACTACGCTGCTAGCTCTAGAAATTCCTCGAGGGATCAAGCTTATCGATAATCAACCTC
TGGATTACAAAATTTGTGAAAGATTGACTGGTATTCTTAACTATGTTGCTCCTTTTACGCTATGTGGATA
CGCTGCTTTAATGCCTTTGTATCATGCTATTGCTTCCCGTATGGCTTTCATTTTCTCCTCCTTGTATAAA
TCCTGGTTGCTGTCTCTTTATGAGGAGTTGTGGCCCGTTGTCAGGCAACGTGGCGTGGTGTGCACTGTGT
TTGCTGACGCAACCCCCACTGGTTGGGGCATTGCCACCACCTGTCAGCTCCTTTCCGGGACTTTCGCTTT
CCCCCTCCCTATTGCCACGGCGGAACTCATCGCCGCCTGCCTTGCCCGCTGCTGGACAGGGGCTCGGCTG
TTGGGCACTGACAATTCCGTGGTGTTGTCGGGGAAGCTGACGTCCTTTCCATGGCTGCTCGCCTGTGTTG
CCACCTGGATTCTGCGCGGGACGTCCTTCTGCTACGTCCCTTCGGCCCTCAATCCAGCGGACCTTCCTTC
CCGCGGCCTGCTGCCGGCTCTGCGGCCTCTTCCGCGTCTTCGCCTTCGCCCTCAGACGAGTCGGATCTCC
CTTTGGGCCGCCTCCCCGCATCGATACCGTCGAGACCTAGAAAAACATGGAGCAATCACAAGTAGCAATA
CAGCAGCTACCAATGCTGATTGTGCCTGGCTAGAAGCACAAGAGGAGGAGGAGGTGGGTTTTCCAGTCAC
ACCTCAGGTACCTTTAAGACCAATGACTTACAAGGCAGCTGTAGATCTTAGCCACTTTTTAAAAGAAAAG
GGGGGACTGGAAGGGCTAATTCACTCCCAACGAAGACAAGATATCCTTGATCTGTGGATCTACCACACAC
AAGGCTACTTCCCTGATTGGCAGAACTACACACCAGGGCCAGGGATCAGATATCCACTGACCTTTGGATG
GTGCTACAAGCTAGTACCAGTTGAGCAAGAGAAGGTAGAAGAAGCCAATGAAGGAGAGAACACCCGCTTG
TTACACCCTGTGAGCCTGCATGGGATGGATGACCCGGAGAGAGAAGTATTAGAGTGGAGGTTTGACAGCC
GCCTAGCATTTCATCACATGGCCCGAGAGCTGCATCCGGACTGTACTGGGTCTCTCTGGTTAGACCAGAT
CTGAGCCTGGGAGCTCTCTGGCTAACTAGGGAACCCACTGCTTAAGCCTCAATAAAGCTTGCCTTGAGTG
CTTCAAGTAGTGTGTGCCCGTCTGTTGTGTGACTCTGGTAACTAGAGATCCCTCAGACCCTTTTAGTCAG
TGTGGAAAATCTCTAGCAGGGCCCGTTTAAACCCGCTGATCAGCCTCGACTGTGCCTTCTAGTTGCCAGC
CATCTGTTGTTTGCCCCTCCCCCGTGCCTTCCTTGACCCTGGAAGGTGCCACTCCCACTGTCCTTTCCTA
ATAAAATGAGGAAATTGCATCGCATTGTCTGAGTAGGTGTCATTCTATTCTGGGGGGTGGGGTGGGGCAG
GACAGCAAGGGGGAGGATTGGGAAGACAATAGCAGGCATGCTGGGGATGCGGTGGGCTCTATGGCTTCTG
AGGCGGAAAGAACCAGCTGGGGCTCTAGGGGGTATCCCC
[124 nt withheld, positions 6425-6548]
C
[91 nt withheld, positions 6550-6640]
A
[49 nt withheld, positions 6642-6690]
CCTTTGACGTTGGAGTCCACGTTCTTT
[37 nt withheld, positions 6718-6754]
ACCCTATCTCGGTCTATTCTTTTGATTTATAAGGGATTTTGCCGATTTCGGCCTATTGGTTAAAAAATGA
GCTGATTTAACAAAAATTTAACGCGAATTAATTCTGTGGAATGTGTGTCAGTTAGGGTGTGGAAAGTCCC
CAGGCTCCCCAGCAGGCAGAAGTATGCAAAGCATGCATCTCAATTAGTCAGCAACCAGGTGTGGAAAGTC
CCCAGGCTCCCCAGCAGGCAGAAGTATGCAAAGCATGCATCTCAATTAGTCAGCAACCATAGTCCCGCCC
CTAACTCCGCCCATCCCGCCCCTAACTCCGCCCAGTTCCGCCCATTCTCCGCCCCATGGCTGACTAATTT
TTTTTATTTATGCAGAGGCCGAGGCCGCCTCTGCCTCTGAGCTATTCCAGAAGTAGTGAGGAGGCTTTTT
TGGAGGCCTAGGCTTTTGCAAAAAGCTCCCGGGAGCTTGTATATCCATTTTCGGATCTGATCAGCACGTG
TTGACAATTAATCATCGGCATAGTATATCGGCATAGTATAATACGACAAGGTGAGGAACTAAACCATGGC
CAAGTTGACCAGTGCCGTTCCGGTGCTCACCGCGCGCGACGTCGCCGGAGCGGTCGAGTTCTGGACCGAC
CGGCTCGGGTTCTCCCGGGACTTCGTGGAGGACGACTTCGCCGGTGTGGTCCGGGACGACGTGACCCTGT
TCATCAGCGCGGTCCAGGACCAGGTGGTGCCGGACAACACCCTGGCCTGGGTGTGGGTGCGCGGCCTGGA
CGAGCTGTACGCCGAGTGGTCGGAGGTCGTGTCCACGAACTTCCGGGACGCCTCCGGGCCGGCCATGACC
GAGATCGGCGAGCAGCCGTGGGGGCGGGAGTTCGCCCTGCGCGACCCGGCCGGCAACTGCGTGCACTTCG
TGGCCGAGGAGCAGGACTGACACGTGCTACGAGATTTCGATTCCACCGCCGCCTTCTATGAAAGGTTGGG
CTTCGGAATCGTTTTCCGGGACGCCGGCTGGATGATCCTCCAGCGCGGGGATCTCATGCTGGAGTTCTTC
GCCCACCCCAACTTGTTTATTGCAGCTTATAATGGTTACAAATAAAGCAATAGCATCACAAATTTCACAA
ATAAAGCATTTTTTTCACTGCATTCTAGTTGTGGTTTGTCCAAACTCATCAATGTATCTTATCATGTCTG
TATACCGTCGACCTCTAGCTAGAGCTTGGCGTAATCATGGTCATAGCTGTTTCCTGTGTGAAATTGTTAT
CCGCTCACAATTCCACACAACATACGAGCCGGAAGCATAAAGTGTAAAGCCTGGGGTGCCTAATGAGTGA
GCTAACTCACATTAATTGCGTTGCGCTCACTGCCCGCTTTCCAGTCGGGAAACCTGTCGTGCCAGCTGCA
TTAATGAATCGGCCAACGCGCGGGGAGAGGCGGTTTGCGTATTGGGCGCTCTTCCGCTTCCTCGCTCACT
GACTCGCTGCGCTCGGTCGTTCGGCTGCGGCGAGCGGTATCAGCTCACTCAAAGGCGGTAATACGGTTAT
CCACAGAATCAGGGGATAACGCAGGAAAGAACATGTGAGCAAAAGGCCAGCAAAAGGCCAGGAACCGTAA
AAAGGCCGCGTTGCTGGCGTTTTTCCATAGGCTCCGCCCCCCTGACGAGCATCACAAAAATCGACGCTCA
AGTCAGAGGTGGCGAAACCCGACAGGACTATAAAGATACCAGGCGTTTCCCCCTGGAAGCTCCCTCGTGC
GCTCTCCTGTTCCGACCCTGCCGCTTACCGGATACCTGTCCGCCTTTCTCCCTTCGGGAAGCGTGGCGCT
TTCTCATAGCTCACGCTGTAGGTATCTCAGTTCGGTGTAGGTCGTTCGCTCCAAGCTGGGCTGTGTGCAC
GAACCCCCCGTTCAGCCCGACCGCTGCGCCTTATCCGGTAACTATCGTCTTGAGTCCAACCCGGTAAGAC
ACGACTTATCGCCACTGGCAGCAGCCACTGGTAACAGGATTAGCAGAGCGAGGTATGTAGGCGGTGCTAC
AGAGTTCTTGAAGTGGTGGCCTAACTACGGCTACACTAGAAGAACAGTATTTGGTATCTGCGCTCTGCTG
AAGCCAGTTACCTTCGGAAAAAGAGTTGGTAGCTCTTGATCCGGCAAACAAACCACCGCTGGTAGCGGTG
GTTTTTTTGTTTGCAAGCAGCAGATTACGCGCAGAAAAAAAGGATCTCAAGAAGATCCTTTGATCTTTTC
TACGGGGTCTGACGCTCAGTGGAACGAAAACTCACGTTAAGGGATTTTGGTCATGAGATTATCAAAAAGG
ATCTTCACCTAGATCCTTTTAAATTAAAAATGAAGTTTTAAATCAATCTAAAGTATATATGAGTAAACTT
GGTCTGACAGTTACCAATGCTTAATCAGTGAGGCACCTATCTCAGCGATCTGTCTATTTCGTTCATCCAT
AGTTGCCTGACTCCCCGTCGTGTAGATAACTACGATACGGGAGGGCTTACCATCTGGCCCCAGTGCTGCA
ATGATACCGCGAGACCCACGCTCACCGGCTCCAGATTTATCAGCAATAAACCAGCCAGCCGGAAGGGCCG
AGCGCAGAAGTGGTCCTGCAACTTTATCCGCCTCCATCCAGTCTATTAATTGTTGCCGGGAAGCTAGAGT
AAGTAGTTCGCCAGTTAATAGTTTGCGCAACGTTGTTGCCATTGCTACAGGCATCGTGGTGTCACGCTCG
TCGTTTGGTATGGCTTCATTCAGCTCCGGTTCCCAACGATCAAGGCGAGTTACATGATCCCCCATGTTGT
GCAAAAAAGCGGTTAGCTCCTTCGGTCCTCCGATCGTTGTCAGAAGTAAGTTGGCCGCAGTGTTATCACT
CATGGTTATGGCAGCACTGCATAATTCTCTTACTGTCATGCCATCCGTAAGATGCTTTTCTGTGACTGGT
GAGTACTCAACCAAGTCATTCTGAGAATAGTGTATGCGGCGACCGAGTTGCTCTTGCCCGGCGTCAATAC
GGGATAATACCGCGCCACATAGCAGAACTTTAAAAGTGCTCATCATTGGAAAACGTTCTTCGGGGCGAAA
ACTCTCAAGGATCTTACCGCTGTTGAGATCCAGTTCGATGTAACCCACTCGTGCACCCAACTGATCTTCA
GCATCTTTTACTTTCACCAGCGTTTCTGGGTGAGCAAAAACAGGAAGGCAAAATGCCGCAAAAAAGGGAA
TAAGGGCGACACGGAAATGTTGAATACTCATACTCTTCCTTTTTCAATATTATTGAAGCATTTATCAGGG
TTATTGTCTCATGAGCGGATACATATTTGAATG
Features (pLannotate 1.2.2; 35 found; start..end, strand, type, name):
     92..144     -  misc_feature   bom (fragment): basis of mobility region from pBR322
    299..678     +  enhancer       CMV enhancer: human cytomegalovirus immediate early enhancer
    679..878     +  promoter       CMV promoter: human cytomegalovirus (CMV) immediate early promoter
    896..1076    +  LTR            5' LTR (truncated): truncated 5' long terminal repeat (LTR) from HIV-1
   1123..1248    +  misc_feature   HIV-1 Ψ: packaging signal of human immunodeficiency virus type 1
   1232..1595    +  CDS            HIV-1 gag (fragment): gag protein from human immunodeficiency virus 1; gag
   1741..1974    +  misc_feature   RRE: The Rev response element (RRE) of HIV-1 allows for Rev-dependent mRNA export from the nucleus to the cytoplasm.
   2351..2451    +  CDS            Rev (fragment): human immunodeficiency virus 1 (HIV-1) Rev protein; rev; enhances nuclear export of unspliced and incompletely spliced viral mRNAs
   2477..2594    +  misc_feature   cPPT/CTS: central polypurine tract and central termination sequence of HIV-1
   2645..2665    -  misc_feature   MCS (fragment): pBluescript multiple cloning site
   2675..2794    -  CDS            hPEST: PEST degradation sequence from mouse ornithine decarboxylase human codon-optimized
   2837..3532    -  CDS            mMiCy: mMiCy is a basic (constitutively fluorescent) cyan fluorescent protein published in 2004, derived from Acropora sp. #30. It has high acid sensitivity.
   3565..3596    -  promoter       minP: minimal TATA-box promoter with low basal activity
   3631..3653    -  promoter       CMV promoter (fragment): human cytomegalovirus (CMV) immediate early promoter
   3895..4283    +  promoter       PGK promoter (fragment): mouse phosphoglycerate kinase 1 promoter
   4316..4705    +  CDS            H2A1_BOVIN (sequence partly withheld): Experimental evidence at protein level: Swiss-Prot protein existence level 1. Core component of nucleosome. Nucleosomes wrap and compact DNA into chromatin, limiting DNA accessibility to the cellular machineries which require DNA as a template. Histones thereby play a central role in transcription regulation, DNA repair, DNA replication and chromosomal stability. DNA accessibility is regulated via a complex set of post-translational modifications of histones, also called histone code, and nucleosome remodeling. From Bos taurus (Bovine).
   4727..4753    +  CDS            3xHA (fragment): three tandem HA epitope tags
   4836..5424    +  misc_feature   WPRE: woodchuck hepatitis virus posttranscriptional regulatory element
   5349..5936    +  CDS            nef: NEF_HV112 - Experimental evidence at protein level: Swiss-Prot protein existence level 1. Extracellular Nef protein targets CD4(+) T-lymphocytes for apoptosis by interacting with CXCR4 surface receptors. From Human immunodeficiency virus type 1 group M subtype B (isolate PCV12) (HIV-1).
   5943..6123    +  LTR            5' LTR (truncated): truncated 5' long terminal repeat (LTR) from HIV-1
   6155..6379    +  polyA_signal   bGH poly(A) signal: bovine growth hormone polyadenylation signal
   6383..6404    +  promoter       SV40 promoter (fragment): SV40 enhancer and early promoter
   6425..6853    +  rep_origin     f1 ori (sequence partly withheld): f1 bacteriophage origin of replication; arrow indicates direction of (+) strand synthesis
   6867..7196    +  promoter       SV40 promoter: SV40 enhancer and early promoter
   7244..7291    +  promoter       EM7 promoter: synthetic bacterial promoter&nbsp
   7310..7684    +  CDS            BleoR: antibiotic-binding protein; Sh ble from Streptoalloteichus hindustanus; confers resistance to bleomycin, phleomycin, and Zeocin™
   7694..7819    +  CDS            ble (fragment): BLE_KLEPN - Experimental evidence at protein level: Swiss-Prot protein existence level 1. Binding protein with a strong affinity to the bleomycin family of antibiotics. Binds to CL990; an antimitotic-antibiotic compound. From Klebsiella pneumoniae.
   7814..7935    +  polyA_signal   SV40 poly(A) signal: SV40 polyadenylation signal
   8008..8024    -  protein_bind   lac operator: The lac repressor binds to the lac operator to inhibit transcription in E. coli. This inhibition can be relieved by adding lactose or isopropyl-β-D-thiogalactopyranoside (IPTG). lac repressor encoded by lacI
   8032..8062    -  promoter       lac promoter: promoter for the E. coli lac operon
   8077..8098    -  protein_bind   CAP binding site: CAP binding activates transcription in the presence of cAMP. E. coli catabolite activator protein
   8111..8203    -  CDS            lacI (fragment): lac repressor; lacI; The lac repressor binds to the lac operator to inhibit transcription in E. coli. This inhibition can be relieved by adding lactose or isopropyl-β-D-thiogalactopyranoside (IPTG).
   8386..8974    -  rep_origin     ori: high-copy-number ColE1/pMB1/pBR322/pUC origin of replication
   9145..10005   -  CDS            AmpR: β-lactamase; bla; confers resistance to ampicillin, carbenicillin, and related antibiotics
  10006..33      -  promoter       AmpR promoter (across the origin): bla
