[The description below was written by a language model from this plasmid's Addgene catalogue record and pLannotate feature annotations shown in this document.]
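Description:
pLVTFrep1-creb is a lentiviral transfer plasmid built on the pFUGW backbone and intended for producing lentivirus-based transcription factor activity reporters. It is maintained in E. coli through a high-copy ColE1/pUC-type origin with ampicillin selection. The backbone also carries an f1 origin and an SV40/EM7-driven bleomycin/Zeocin resistance cassette that lies outside the viral genome. A CMV enhancer/promoter fused to a truncated HIV-1 5' LTR drives transcription of the viral RNA. This RNA contains the Ψ packaging signal, a gag fragment, the RRE for Rev-dependent nuclear export, the cPPT/CTS, a WPRE and a downstream truncated LTR followed by a bGH polyadenylation signal.

The payload, recorded as the synthetic "Rep1 and Ref1", consists of two divergently oriented cassettes between the cPPT and the WPRE. On the reverse strand, a minimal TATA-box promoter with low basal activity drives the cyan fluorescent protein mMiCy fused to a PEST degradation sequence, which shortens protein half-life so that the signal follows current promoter activity. The plasmid name suggests that CREB-responsive elements sit upstream of this minimal promoter. However, no such response element is annotated in the feature table, and the record does not describe it. On the forward strand, a mouse PGK promoter fragment constitutively expresses a histone H2A-like coding sequence followed by an HA epitope tag. This presumably serves as the reference (Ref1) transcript against which the reporter (Rep1) output can be normalised. According to the record, the construct belongs to a virus-based reporter battery for PCR-based profiling of transcription factor activity in vivo.
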