Addgene plasmid #182054: pLVTFrep1-creb
Purpose: Plasmids for production of LV-based TFactivity reporter
Depositing lab: Kentaro Abe. Depositing organization: Tohoku University, Graduate School of Life Sciences. Publication: PCR-based profiling of transcription factor activity in vivo by a virus-based reporter battery. Abe H, Abe K. iScience. 2022 Feb 14;25(3):103927. doi: 10.1016/j.isci.2022.103927. eCollection 2022 Mar 18. PubMed 35281741.
Backbone
  Vector backbone: pFUGW
  Vector type: Lentiviral
Growth in bacteria
  Bacterial resistance: Ampicillin, 100 μg/mL
  Growth temperature: 37°C
  Growth strain: NEB Stable
  Copy number: High Copy
Gene/Insert
  Gene/Insert name: Rep1 and Ref1
  Species: Synthetic
  Promoter: synthetic minimal promoter
  Cloning method: Restriction Enzyme; 5′ cloning site unknown (unknown if destroyed)
Terms and licenses: Academic/Nonprofit Terms; Industry Terms: Not Available to Industry
How to cite: pLVTFrep1-creb was a gift from Kentaro Abe (Addgene plasmid # 182054 ; http://n2t.net/addgene:182054 ; RRID:Addgene_182054)
